Addgene plasmid #60821: pESC-LEU2-RAD30cmyc
Purpose: to overexpress yeast polymerase eta in yeast
Depositing lab: Thomas Kunkel & Youri Pavlov. Depositing organization: National Institute of Environmental Health Sciences (NIEHS). Publication: Mutator effects of overproducing DNA polymerase eta (Rad30) and its catalytically inactive variant in yeast. Pavlov YI, Nguyen D, Kunkel TA. Mutat Res. 2001 Jul 1;478(1-2):129-39. S0027510701001312 PubMed 11406177.
Backbone
  Vector backbone: pESC-LEU2
  Backbone manufacturer: Stratagene
  Vector type: Yeast Expression
  Selectable markers: LEU2
Growth in bacteria
  Bacterial resistance: Ampicillin, 100 μg/mL
  Growth temperature: 37°C
  Growth strain: DH5alpha
  Copy number: Unknown
Gene/Insert
  Gene/Insert name: RAD30 (alt name: DNA Polymerase eta)
  Species: S. cerevisiae (budding yeast)
  Entrez Gene: RAD30 (a.k.a. YDR419W, DBH1)
  Promoter: GAL1
  Tag / fusion protein: c-myc (C terminal on backbone)
  Cloning method: Restriction Enzyme; 5′ cloning site ApaI (not destroyed); 3′ cloning site SalI (not destroyed)
  Sequencing primers: 5′ Gal1
Terms and licenses: Academic/Nonprofit Terms; Industry Terms: Not Available to Industry
How to cite: pESC-LEU2-RAD30cmyc was a gift from Thomas Kunkel & Youri Pavlov (Addgene plasmid # 60821 ; http://n2t.net/addgene:60821 ; RRID:Addgene_60821)
