[The description below was written by a language model from this plasmid's Addgene catalogue record.]
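Description:
pESC-LEU2-RAD30cmyc is a yeast expression plasmid built on the commercial pESC-LEU2 backbone and designed to overproduce DNA polymerase eta in Saccharomyces cerevisiae. It is a shuttle vector. In E. coli it is propagated under ampicillin selection, and in yeast it is maintained through the LEU2 auxotrophic marker, which complements leucine auxotrophy in leu2 host strains. The record does not list the replication origins and gives the copy number as unknown. No feature table is provided, so the remaining backbone elements cannot be confirmed from the record.

The insert is the S. cerevisiae RAD30 gene (YDR419W, also known as DBH1), which encodes the translesion synthesis enzyme DNA polymerase eta. It was cloned by restriction digestion between ApaI and SalI sites, both of which remain intact. Expression is driven by the GAL1 promoter, a tightly regulated yeast promoter that is induced by galactose and repressed by glucose, so the timing and level of overproduction can be controlled through the carbon source. The coding sequence is joined in frame to a c-myc epitope supplied by the backbone at the C terminus, which allows the protein to be detected or immunoprecipitated with anti-myc antibodies.

The stated purpose is overexpression of yeast polymerase eta in yeast. The associated publication concerns the mutator effects of overproducing Rad30 and a catalytically inactive variant, which suggests the plasmid is used to study how elevated levels of this polymerase affect mutation rates and genome stability.
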