>Addgene plasmid #60821 | pESC-LEU2-RAD30cmyc | addgene partial sequence | sequence record 100745 | GAL1 5'-AATATACCTCTATACTTTAACGTC-3'
CCGGATCCGTAATACGACTCACTATAGGGCCCATGTCAAAATTTACTTGGAAGGAGTTGATTCAGCTTGG
TTCCCCCAGTAAAGCATACGAGTCCTCCTTAGCATGTATCGCCCACATAGATATGAATGCCTTTTTTGCA
CAGGTTGAGCAGATGCGATGTGGCTTAAGCAAAGAAGATCCGGTAGTCTGCGTTCAGTGGAATTCCATTA
TTGCAGTCTCTTATGCAGCAAGAAAGTATGGTATATCAAGGATGGATACGATTCAGGAAGCACTAAAAAA
ATGTAGTAACCTCATACCGATCCATACAGCCGTTTTTAAAAAGGGAGAAGATTTTTGGCAATATCATGAT
GGATGTGGATCTTGGGTGCAGGATCCTGCAAAGCAGATAAGTGTGGAAGATCATAAAGTATCACTGGAAC
CATATAGGAGGGAAAGTCGCAAGGCGCTGAAGATTTTCAAAAGCGCATGTGATCTAGTCGAAAGGGCGAG
TATTGATGAAGTATTTCTTGATTTGGGCCGGATTTGTTTCAATATGCTAATGTTTGATAATGAGTACGAG
CTTACAGGCGACTTGAAACTGA
