>Addgene plasmid #60821 | pESC-LEU2-RAD30cmyc | addgene partial sequence | sequence record 101556 | pUC-4 5'-CAGTGAGCGAGGAAGCGGAAGAGCGCCCAA-3'
GCAAACCGCCTCTCCCCGCGCGTTGGCCGATTCATTAATGCAGCTGGATCTTCGAGCGTCCCAAAACCTT
CTCAAGCAAGGTTTTCAGTATAATGTTACATGCGTACACGCGTCTGTACAGAAAAAAAAGAAAAATTTGA
AATATAAATAACGTTCTTAATACTAACATAACTATAAAAAAATAAATAGGGACCTAGACTTCAGGTTGTC
TAACTCCTTCCTTTTCGGTTAGAGCGGATCTTAGCTAGCCGCGGTACCAAGCTTACTCGAGGTCTTCTTC
GGAAATCAACTTCTGTTCCATGTCGACTTTTTTTCTTGTAAAAAATGATAAGATGTTTTTGGAAGATGTA
ACTTGTTTCTTCTGAGGTGTGGCAGTATGTTGTGAGTTTGGTCTTTTCCGTGAAAACAACAATCTTTTTT
CCCCGAAAGAAAGGTTTTTGGATGATTCTTCAGCACCATTTAAGCCTTCCGACAGTTTCAATGCTAAATG
ATAGTCTGCGTGCTCTTGAAGAGCCTTCTGGTCTGTAAAAGTCACCTGGTATTTACAACATTCCAACTTC
GGAGTTTTCTCGTCAGCTTTCGAGCTGGTAGTTTTTTCCTCATCTTCCTTGCCTGCTGAGCTTTTGAAAG
TATGGACCTGATTGCCAAACATATCTACAACAGTTTTTTGTAAATCTATAATATCGAAATTAGTAATTGT
CATACTTAGTTTTGTTAAAGGGTAATAACTTTTGTTCTTTCCTTTAATATCAAGGTCCGTGACAAATTTT
ATGCCTACTTTTAGGAGTTCGTGACTCTGGAAATTGATGCCCTTGTACGCAACTGGACCTGATTTTCGAT
ATACTTCGTAGGATTTTGTTTTTAAAGATATAGATACTGTTCTTGGTATTACGATCTTGTTATACTCCTG
TTCCAGATCCTGAATCCTGGACGTAAGCTCAGCGCAGAAGACCTCAAGCCAAGAAATACAGTCCACGATG
GAATTGCACGATTTTCCTCTAAGATTTTTGTTTGACATCATACTTTTTACAACAGGGCGAGAACTTAAGG
GCAGACCGTACCGGCCTCTACTTAATTTAAACAACTTTTCTGCTAAATCTGCTGTTTTCAAAGGGTCGAT
ATTGCTGGTTGAGCGATCATAATCAGATTGCTTAACTTTAGCATCTAAAAA
