>Addgene plasmid #60821 | pESC-LEU2-RAD30cmyc | addgene partial sequence | sequence record 101557 | pGEX3 5'-CCGGGAGCTGCATGTGTCAGAGG-3'
CCGAAACGCGCGAGACGAAAGGGCCTCGTGATACGCCTATTTTTATAGGTTAATGTCATGATAATAATGG
TTTCTTAGTATGATCCAATATCAAAGGAAATGATAGCATTGAAGGATGAGACTAATCCAATTGAGGAGTG
GCAGCATATAGAACAGCTAAAGGGTAGTGCTGAAGGAAGCATACGATACCCCGCATGGAATGGGATAATA
TCACAGGAGGTACTAGACTACCTTTCATCCTACATAAATAGACGCATATAAGTACGCATTTAAGCATAAA
CACGCACTATGCCGTTCTTCTCATGTATATATATATACAGGCAACACGCAGATATAGGTGCGACGTGAAC
AGTGAGCTGTATGTGCGCAGCTCGCGTTGCATTTTCGGAAGCGCTCGTTTTCGGAAACGCTTTGAAGTTC
CTATTCCGAAGTTCCTATTCTCTAGAAAGTATAGGAACTTCAGAGCGCTTTTGAAAACCAAAAGCGCTCT
GAAGACGCACTTTCAAAAAACCAAAAACGCACCGGACTGTAACGAGCTACTAAAATATTGCGAATACCGC
TTCCACAAACATTGCTCAAAAGTATCTCTTTGCTATATATCTCTGTGCTATATCCCTATATAACCTACCC
ATCCACCTTTCGCTCCTTGAACTTGCATCTAAACTCGACCTCTACATTTTTTATGTTTATCTCTAGTATT
ACTCTTTAGACAAAAAAATTGTAGTAAGAACTATTCATAGAGTGAATCGAAAACAATACGAAAATGTAAA
CATTTCCTATACGTAGTATATAGAGACAAAATAGAAGAAACCGTTCATAATTTTCTGACCAATGAAGAAT
CATCAACGCTATCACTTTCTGTTCACAAAGTATGCGCAATCCACATCGGTATAGAATATAATCGGGGATG
CCTTTATCTTGAAAAAATGCACCCGCAGCTTCGCTAGTAATCAGTAAACGCGGGAAGTGGAGTCAGGCTT
TTTT
