>Addgene plasmid #60821 | pESC-LEU2-RAD30cmyc | addgene partial sequence | sequence record 101558 | pRSII-F1 5'-CGGCATCAGAGCAGATTGTAC-3'
GACTACGTCGTTAAGGCCGTTTCTGACAGAGTAAAATTCTTGAGGGAACTTTCACCATTATGGGAAATGG
TTCAAGAAGGTATTGACTTAAACTCCATCAAATGGTCAGGTCATTGAGTGTTTTTTATTTGTTGTATTTT
TTTTTTTTTAGAGAAAATCCTCCAATATATAAATTAGGAATCATAGTTTCATGATTTTCTGTTACACCTA
ACTTTTTGTGTGGTGCCCTCCTCCTTGTCAATATTAATGTTAAAGTGCAATTCTTTTTCCTTATCACGTT
GAGCCATTAGTATCAATTTGCTTACCTGTATTCCTTTACATCCTCCTTTTTCTCCTTCTTGATAAATGTA
TGTAGATTGCGTATATAGTTTCGTCTACCCTATGAACATATTCCATTTTGTAATTTCGTGTCGTTTCTAT
TATGAATTTCATTTATAAAGTTTATGTACAAATATCATAAAAAAAGAGAATCTTTTTAAGCAAGGATTTT
CTTAACTTCTTCGGCGACAGCATCACCGACTTCGGTGGTACTGTTGGAACCACCTAAATCACCAGTTCTG
ATACCTGCATCCAAAACCTTTTTAACTGCATCTTCAATGGCCTTACCTTCTTCAGGCAAGTTCAATGACA
ATTTCAACATCATTGCAGCAGACAAGATAGTGGCGATAGGGTTGACCTTATTCTTTGGCAAATCTGGAGC
AGAACCGTGGCATGGTTCGTACAAACCAAATGCGGTGTTCTTGTCTGGCAAAGAGGCCAAGGACGCAGAT
GGCAACAAACCCAAGGAACCTGGGATAACGGAGGCTTCATCGGAGATGATATCACCAAACATGTTGCTGG
TGATTATAATACCATTTAGGTGGGTTGGGTTCTTAACTAGGATCATGGCGGCAGAATCAATCAATTGATG
TTGAACCTTCAATGTAGGGAATTCGTTCTTGATGGTTTCCTCCACAGTTTT
