>Addgene plasmid #60821 | pESC-LEU2-RAD30cmyc | addgene partial sequence | sequence record 101559 | F1ori-R 5'-AGGGAAGAAAGCGAAAGGAG-3'
[64 nt withheld, positions 1-64]
CCATTCGCCATTCAGGCTGCGCAACTGTTGGGAAGGGCGATCGGTGCGGGCCTCTTCGCTATTACGCCAG
CTGAATTGGAGCGACCTCATGCTATACCTGAGAAAGCAACCTGACCTACAGGAAAGAGTTACTCAAGAAT
AAGAATTTTCGTTTTAAAACCTAAGAGTCACTTTAAAATTTGTATACACTTATTTTTTTTATAACTTATT
TAATAATAAAAATCATAAATCATAAGAAATTCGCTTATTTAGAAGTGTCAACAACGTATCTACCAACGAT
TTGACCCTTTTCCATCTTTTCGTAAATTTCTGGCAAGGTAGACAAGCCGACAACCTTGATTGGAGACTTG
ACCAAACCTCTGGCGAAGAATTGTTAATTAAGAGCTCAGATCTTATCGTCGTCATCCTTGTAATCCATCG
ATACTAGTGCGGCCGCCCTTTAGTGAGGGTTGAATTCGAATTTTCAAAAATTCTTACTTTTTTTTTGGAT
GGACGCAAAGAAGTTTAATAATCATATTACATGGCATTACCACCATATACATATCCATATACATATCCAT
ATCTAATCTTACTTATATGTTGTGGAAATGTAAAGAGCCCCATTATCTTAGCCTAAAAAAACCTTCTCTT
TGGAACTTTCAGTAATACGCTTAACTGCTCATTGCTATATTGAAGTACGGATTAGAAGCCGCCGAGCGGG
TGACAGCCCTCCGAAGGAAGACTCTCCTCCGTGCGTCCTCGTCTTCACCGGTCGCGTTCCTGAAACGCAG
ATGTGCCTCGCGCCGCACTGCTCCGAACAATAAAGATTCTACAATACTAGCTTTTATGGTTATGAAGAGG
AAAAATTGGCAGTAACCTGGCCCCACAAACCTTCAAATGAACGAATCAAATTAACAACCATAGGATGATA
ATGCGATTAGTTTTTTAGCCTTATTTCTGGGGTAATTAATCAGCGAAGCGATGATTTTTGATCTATTAAC
AGATATATAAATGCAAAA
